>Addgene plasmid #243803 | pLFYa | addgene full sequence | sequence record 487915 | Addgene NGS Result
GCAACGCGGCCTTTTTACGGTTCCTGGCCTTTTGCTGGCCTTTTGCTCACATGTTCTTTCCTGCGTTATC
CCCTGATTCTGTGGATAACCGTAACTCCAGTAATTCCTTGGTGGTACGAACATCCAATGAAGCACACAAG
TTTGTTTGCTTTTCGTGCATGATATTAAATAGCTTGGCAGCAACAGGACTAGGATGAGTAGCAGCACGTT
CCTTATATGTAGCTTTCGACATGATTTATCTTCGTTTCCTGCACGTTTTTGTTCTGTGCAGTTGGGTTAA
GAATACTGGGCAATTTCATGTTTCTTCAACACTACATATGCGTATATATACCAATCTAAGTCTGTGCTCC
TTCCTTCGTTCTTCCTTCTGTTCGGAGATTACCGAATCAAAAAAATTTCAAGGAAACCGACGTAGCCTTG
TAGTCAGTACGTAGCCTGGTCGCATAAGTACAGTAGATCCTCCCTGCGCATCCTATTTATTAAGTTAATT
CTACAGCAAAACGATCATATGCAGATCCGCAGTGGCCGGTAGACACACGTCCACCCCGCTGCTCTGTGAC
AGGGACTAAAGAGGCGAAGATTATCGTGTGTGCCCCGTTATGGTCGAGTCGGATTAGAAGCCGCCGAGCG
GGTGACAGCCCTCCGAAGGAAGACTCTCCTCCGTGCGTCCTCGTCTTCACCGGTCGCGTTCCTGAAACGC
AGATGTGCCTCGCGCCGCACTGCTCCGAACAATAAAGATTCTACAATACTAGCTTTTATGGTTATGAAGA
GGAAAAATTGGCAGTAACCTGGCCCCACAAACCTTCAAATGAACGAATCAAATTAACAACCATAGGATGA
TAATGCGATTAGTTTTTTAGCCTTATTTCTGGGGTAATTAATCAGCGAAGCGATGATTTTTGATCTATTA
ACAGATATATAAATGCAAAAACTGCATAACCACTTTAACTAATACTTTCAACATTTTCGGTTTGTATTAC
TTCTTATTCAAATGTAATAAAAGTATCAACAAAAAATTGTTAATATACCTCTATACTTTAACGTCAAGGA
GAAAAAACCCCGGATCGAATTCAGCTAAAAAAACCAAAAAATTTCAGATGGGATCCGAAAGTGAAACGTG
ATTTCATGCGTCATTTTGAACATTTTGTAAATCTTATTTAATAATGTGTGCGGCAATTCACATTTAATTT
ATGAATGTTTTCTTAACATCGCGGCAACTCAAGAAACGGCAGGTTCGGATCTTAGCTACTAGAGAAAGAG
GAGAAATACTAGATGCGTAAAGGCGAAGAGCTGTTCACTGGTGTCGTCCCTATTCTGGTGGAACTGGATG
GTGATGTCAACGGTCATAAGTTTTCCGTGCGTGGCGAGGGTGAAGGTGACGCAACTAATGGTAAACTGAC
GCTGAAGTTCATCTGTACTACTGGTAAACTGCCGGTTCCTTGGCCGACTCTGGTAACGACGCTGACTTAT
GGTGTTCAGTGCTTTGCTCGTTATCCGGACCATATGAAGCAGCATGACTTCTTCAAGTCCGCCATGCCGG
AAGGCTATGTGCAGGAACGCACGATTTCCTTTAAGGATGACGGCACGTACAAAACGCGTGCGGAAGTGAA
ATTTGAAGGCGATACCCTGGTAAACCGCATTGAGCTGAAAGGCATTGACTTTAAAGAGGACGGCAATATC
CTGGGCCATAAGCTGGAATACAATTTTAACAGCCACAATGTTTACATCACCGCCGATAAACAAAAAAATG
GCATTAAAGCGAATTTTAAAATTCGCCACAACGTGGAGGATGGCAGCGTGCAGCTGGCTGATCACTACCA
GCAAAACACTCCAATCGGTGATGGTCCTGTTCTGCTGCCAGACAATCACTATCTGAGCACGCAAAGCGTT
CTGTCTAAAGATCCGAACGAGAAACGCGATCATATGGTTCTGCTGGAGTTCGTAACCGCAGCGGGCATCA
CGCATGGTATGGATGAACTGTACAAATGACCAGGCATCAAATAAAACGAAAGGCTCAGTCGAAAGACTGG
GCCTTTCGTTTTATCTGTTGTTTGTCGGTGAACGCTCTCTACTAGAGTCACACTGGCTCACCTTCGGGTG
GGCCTTTCTGCGTTTATAAGGATCCTAATAAGTCGGGGTTTGTACCGTACACCACTGAGACCGCGGTGGT
TGACCAGACAAACCACGACTAGCTCGAGATCTGATAACAACAGTGTAGATGTAACAAAATCGACTTTGTT
CCCACTGTACTTTTAGCTCGTACAAAATACAATATACTTTTCATTTCTCCGTAAACAACATGTTTTCCCA
TGTAATATCCTTTTCTATTTTTCGTTCCGTTACCAACTTTACACATACTTTATATAGCTATTCACTTCTA
TACACTAAAAAACTAAGACAATTTTAATTTTGCTGCCTGCCATATTTCAATTTGTTATAAATTCCTATAA
TTTATCCTATTAGTAGCTAAAAAAAGATGAATGTGAATCGAATCCTAAGAGAATTGTGTTACAACCAATT
AACCAATTCTGATTAGAAAAACTCATCGAGCATCAAATGAAACTGCAATTTATTCATATCAGGATTATCA
ATACCATATTTTTGAAAAAGCCGTTTCTGTAATGAAGGAGAAAACTCACCGAGGCAGTTCCATAGGATGG
CAAGATCCTGGTATCGGTCTGCGATTCCGACTCGTCCAACATCAATACAACCTATTAATTTCCCCTCGTC
AAAAATAAGGTTATCAAGTGAGAAATCACCATGAGTGACGACTGAATCCGGTGAGAATGGCAAAAGCTTA
TGCATTTCTTTCCAGACTTGTTCAACAGGCCAGCCATTACGCTCGTCATCAAAATCACTCGCATCAACCA
AACCGTTATTCATTCGTGATTGCGCCTGAGCGAGGCGAAATACGCGATCGCTGTTAAAAGGACAATTACA
AACAGGAATCGAATGCAACCGGCGCAGGAACACTGCCAGCGCATCAACAATATTTTCACCTGAATCAGGA
TATTCTTCTAATACCTGGAATGCTGTTTTCCCGGGGATCGCAGTGGTGAGTAACCATGCATCATCAGGAG
TACGGATAAAATGCTTGATGGTCGGAAGAGGCATAAATTCCGTCAGCCAGTTTAGTCTGACCATCTCATC
TGTAACATCATTGGCAACGCTACCTTTGCCATGTTTCAGAAACAACTCTGGCGCATCGGGCTTCCCATAC
AATCGATAGATTGTCGCACCTGATTGCCCGACATTATCGCGAGCCCATTTATACCCATATAAATCAGCAT
CCATGTTGGAATTTAATCGCGGCCTGGAGCAAGACGTTTCCCGTTGAATATGGCTCATAACACCCCTTGT
ATTACTGTTTATGTAAGCAGACAGTTTTATTGTTCATGATGATATATTTTTATCTTGTGCAATGTAACAT
CAGAGATTTTGAGACACAACGTGGCTTTGTTGAATAAATCGAACTTTTGCTGAGTTGAAGGATCAGTCAT
GACCAAAATCCCTTAACGTGAGTTTTCGTTCCACTGAGCGTCAGACCCCGTAGAAAAGATCAAAGGATCT
TCTTGAGATCCTTTTTTTCTGCGCGTAATCTGCTGCTTGCAAACAAAAAAACCACCGCTACCAGCGGTGG
TTTGTTTGCCGGATCAAGAGCTACCAACTCTTTTTCCGAAGGTAACTGGCTTCAGCAGAGCGCAGATACC
AAATACTGTTCTTCTAGTGTAGCCGTAGTTAGGCCACCACTTCAAGAACTCTGTAGCACCGCCTACATAC
CTCGCTCTGCTAATCCTGTTACCAGTGGCTGCTGCCAGTGGCGATAAGTCGTGTCTTACCGGGTTGGACT
CAAGACGATAGTTACCGGATAAGGCGCAGCGGTCGGGCTGAACGGGGGGTTCGTGCACACAGCCCAGCTT
GGAGCGAACGACCTACACCGAACTGAGATACCTACAGCGTGAGCTATGAGAAAGCGCCACGCTTCCCGAA
GGGAGAAAGGCGGACAGGTATCCGGTAAGCGGCAGGGTCGGAACAGGAGAGCGCACGAGGGAGCTTCCAG
GGGGAAACGCCTGGTATCTTTATAGTCCTGTCGGGTTTCGCCACCTCTGACTTGAGCGTCGATTTTTGTG
ATGCTCGTCAGGGGGGCGGAGCCTATGGAAAAACGCCA
Features (pLannotate 1.2.2; 9 found; start..end, strand, type, name):
     41..93      +  rep_origin     RSF ori (fragment): Plasmids containing the RSF 1030 origin of replication can be propagated in E. coli cells that contain additional plasmids with compatible origins.
     92..232     -  CDS            URA3 (fragment): orotidine-5'-phosphate decarboxylase, required for uracil biosynthesis; S. cerevisiae URA3; yeast auxotrophic marker, counterselectable with 5-fluoroorotic acid (5-FOA)
    233..410     -  promoter       URA3 promoter (fragment): S. cerevisiae URA3
    610..1051    +  promoter       GAL1 promoter: S. cerevisiae GAL1; inducible promoter, regulated by Gal4
   1273..1986    +  CDS            superfolder GFP: GFP variant that folds robustly even when fused to poorly folded proteins (Pédelacq et al., 2006)
   1998..2069    +  terminator     rrnB T1 terminator: transcription terminator T1 from the E. coli rrnB gene
   2085..2112    +  terminator     T7Te terminator: phage T7 early transcription terminator
   2533..3348    -  CDS            KanR: aminoglycoside phosphotransferase; aph(3')-Ia; confers resistance to kanamycin in bacteria or G418 (Geneticin®) in eukaryotes
   3573..4161    +  rep_origin     ori: high-copy-number ColE1/pMB1/pBR322/pUC origin of replication
