[The description below was written by a language model from this plasmid's Addgene catalogue record and pLannotate feature annotations shown in this document.]
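Description:
pLFYa is an empty "dropout" backbone for synthetic biology work in yeast, derived from the Yeast Toolkit vector pYTK090 and intended for site-specific genomic integration into the yeast strain LFYa. In E. coli it is maintained as a high-copy plasmid through a ColE1/pUC-type origin and selected with kanamycin via the KanR (aph(3')-Ia) gene. The annotation also picks up a very short fragment resembling the RSF origin, which is unlikely to be functional. No yeast replication origin is annotated, which fits a construct meant to persist only after integration into the chromosome.

The cloning site is occupied by a superfolder GFP cassette followed by the bacterial rrnB T1 and T7Te terminators. According to the record, this GFP is flanked by BamHI sites, so digestion releases it and a sequence of interest can be inserted by Gibson assembly. Loss of the GFP placeholder presumably helps distinguish recombinant clones from uncut parental vector. A galactose-inducible GAL1 promoter lies upstream of the dropout region and is positioned to drive an inserted gene in yeast, though the record does not state this explicitly.

The plasmid carries an attP site for the serine recombinase Bxb1, which is not captured in the feature table. This site would recombine with a matching attB landing pad, presumably present in the LFYa genome. The plasmid also carries a URA3 promoter with only a partial URA3 coding sequence. This suggests a split-marker design in which integration reconstitutes a working URA3 gene for uracil selection, but the record does not spell this out. The associated work describes a yeast mating-based platform for building and screening very large antibody libraries.
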