Addgene plasmid #243803: pLFYa
Purpose: (Empty Backbone) Dropout vector for genomic integration into yeast strain LFYa. GFP is flanked by BamHI sites for easy cloning using Gibson assembly. Construct contains the attP site for the serine recombinase BxB1.
Depositing lab: Sai Reddy. Depositing organization: ETH Zurich (Swiss Federal Institute of Technology). Publication: A yeast mating-based platform enables the generation and screening of ultra large antibody libraries. Lester Frei, Sai Tosa Reddy. bioRxiv 10.1101/2025.10.06.680701.
Backbone
  Vector backbone: pYTK090
  Backbone manufacturer: John Dueber (Addgene #65197)
  Vector type: Synthetic Biology
Growth in bacteria
  Bacterial resistance: Kanamycin, 50 μg/mL
  Growth temperature: 37°C
  Growth strain: DH5alpha
  Copy number: High Copy
Gene/Insert
  Gene/Insert name: None
Terms and licenses: Academic/Nonprofit Terms; Industry Terms: Not Available to Industry
Depositor comments: Contains sfGFP and partial Ura3
How to cite: pLFYa was a gift from Sai Reddy (Addgene plasmid # 243803 ; http://n2t.net/addgene:243803 ; RRID:Addgene_243803)
